LOCUS       Exported 1022 bp ds-DNA linear SYN 09-JUN-2021
DEFINITION  Expresses active site tyrosine mutated HA-tagged mouse DNA
            topoisomerase IIbeta Y814F (full length cDNA, in pCS2+ backbone).
ACCESSION   .
VERSION     .
KEYWORDS    pYLL204
SOURCE      synthetic DNA construct
  ORGANISM  synthetic DNA construct
REFERENCE   1 (bases 1 to 1022)
  AUTHORS   Ban Y, Ho CW, Lin RK, Lyu YL, Liu LF
  TITLE     Activation of a novel ubiquitin-independent proteasome pathway when
            RNA polymerase II encounters a protein roadblock.
  JOURNAL   Mol Cell Biol. 2013 Oct;33(20):4008-16. doi: 10.1128/MCB.00403-13.
            Epub 2013 Aug 12.
  PUBMED    23938298
REFERENCE   2 (bases 1 to 1022)
  AUTHORS   .
  TITLE     Direct Submission
  JOURNAL   Exported Jun 9, 2021 from SnapGene Server 1.1.58
            http://www.snapgene.com
FEATURES             Location/Qualifiers
     source          1..1022
                     /organism="synthetic DNA construct"
                     /mol_type="other DNA"
     promoter        7..24
                     /label=T7 promoter
                     /note="promoter for bacteriophage T7 RNA polymerase"
ORIGIN
        1 tctacgtaat acgactcact atagttctag attaattaaa cattgcaaaa tcaacatctt
       61 cttcttcatc agactctgca aaatatttta cttctttcct agcccgacca gtccgtggaa
      121 gagccggtgg ttcagaagtg aagtctgagg ggaagatgtc tacatctgaa tcctgatcaa
      181 aagatgtttt cttcggtttc ttgctggctg ttttagatgg tttccttcca gggttataat
      241 caccttcatt ttctgagcct gatgctttcc ttttctttgc ccctcggcct ttaccttttg
      301 gtgttgtagt cttctttgga atgccaaatt cagagtctga gtcagagttt atagtctcta
      361 ctatcttctt ctgtttaggg gctctcttag ctttaggggc tgtatctgaa ggtggtttac
      421 cctttttagc agcaactgtt ttacttggaa gtttatctgt ttgcttcaga ccaaatgatg
      481 gagcaaaaac agaagcggta tcttcttcat tactgtcaaa tttagctgaa tcatcttctg
      541 acttctgaga atatgaagga aatgaaaaaa gatttccaaa atcctgactt tttttgtcat
      601 ttgaagattt ttctggagta gctttggatt tgcctgaaga aaaagcatac tcatctttat
      661 ctaagccatc tgaaggaaca aattcatctt ccccatcatt tgttatggga gatgctttaa
      721 ctttcagttc ttctaaatca ttactgtcat cagcagcagc agcatcatca tcctcctctt
      781 ctgagaaatc aaaagtgtac ttaggtcttt cagcagctgc tctcctaagc aaagaatctc
      841 ttgggataac cacaggttct gcttcttcca agtcactctc tgatttggac tcatcatctg
      901 accaaggatt ccgtttcttc actttcttcg cattagtttt accagttgat gtaggtgttt
      961 ttctaaccct ggtaccaggc tccttcttct ctcttttggg tttggggcct ttatttacag
     1021 ga
//
