>Addgene plasmid #53455 | pYLL204 | addgene partial sequence | sequence record 86053 | CMV-F 5'-CGCAAATGGGCGGTAGGCGTG-3'
ATGCTCGTTTAGGGAACCGCCATTCTGCCTGGGGACGTCGGAGCAAGCTTGATTTAGGTGACACTATAGA
ATACAAGCTACTTGTTCTTTTTGCAGGATCCCATCGATAGCCACCATGTACCCATACGACGTCCCAGACT
ACGCTGCCAAGTCCAGCCTCGCGGGCTCTGACGGGGCGCTGACCTGGGTGAACAATGCTACAAAAAAGGA
AGAGTTGGAGACAGCAAACAAAAATGACTCTACTAAGAAGTTGTCTGTTGAGAGAGTGTACCAGAAGAAG
ACCCAACTGGAGCACATTCTCCTTCGTCCTGATACATACATTGGATCAGTGGAGCCACTGACACAGCTAA
TGTGGGTGTATGATGAAGATGTAGGGATGAACTGCAGAGAGGTTACCTTTGTTCCAGGCTTATACAAGAT
CTTTGATGAAATTTTGGTTAATGCTGCTGACAACAAGCAGAGGGACAAGAACATGACCTGTATTAAGGTT
TCTATTGATCCTGAATCTAATATTATAAGCATTTGGAATAATGGGAAAGGCATTCCAGTAGTAGAACACA
AAGTAGAGAAAGTTTATGTTCCTGCTTTAATTTTTGGACAGCTTTTAACATCGAGTAATTATGACGATGA
TGAGAAAAAAGTTACAGGAGGCCGTAATGGTTATGGTGCAAAGCTTTGTAATATTTTTAGTACAAAGTTT
ACAGTAGAAACGGCTTGCAAAGAATACAAACATAGTTTTAAACAGACATGGATGAATAATATGATGAAGA
CTTCTGAAGCCAAAATTAAACATTTTGATGGTGAAGATTATACATGCATAACATTCCAGCCAGATCTATC
CAAATTTAAGATGGAAAAACTTGACAAGGACATTGTGGCCCTCATGACCAGAAGAGTATATGATTTAGCT
GGGTCCTGTAAAGGAGTCAAGGTCATGTTTAATGGGAAGAAGTTGCCTGTAAATGGATTTCGCAGCTATG
TAGACCTTTATGTG
