>Addgene plasmid #53455 | pYLL204 | addgene partial sequence | sequence record 89828 | mTop2b-fwd 5'-ttcaagaggaatgataaacgtgaa-3'
CTGGCTGGATCTGTTGCTGAGATGTCTGCTTACCACCATGGAGAACAAGCATTGATGATGACTATTGTGA
ATTTGGCTCAGAATTTTGTGGGCAGTAATAACATTAACTTGCTTCAGCCCATTGGTCAGTTTGGAACTCG
GCTTCATGGTGGCAAAGATGCTGCAAGCCCTCGTTTTATTTTCACAATGTTGAGCTCTCTGGCAAGACTT
CTTTTTCCAGCTGTGGATGATAACTTGCTTAAGTTCCTTTATGATGATAATCAACGTGTAGAGCCAGAGT
GGTATATCCCTATAATCCCCATGGTTTTGATTAATGGTGCTGAGGGTATTGGGACTGGATGGGCTTGTAA
ACTGCCCAACTATGATGCTAGAGAAATTGTGAACAATGTCAGGCGGATGCTAGAAGGTTTGGATCCTCAT
CCCATGCTTCCAAACTATAAGAACTTCAAAGGCACCATCCAGGAACTTGGTCAGAACCAGTATGCTGTTA
GTGGTGAGATATTTGTGGTGGACAGAAACACAGTAGAGATTACAGAACTTCCAGTTAGAACATGGACACA
GGTATACAAGGAGCAGGTCCTAGAACCTATGCTTAATGGAACAGATAAAACACCGGCACTGATTTCTGAT
TACAAAGAATATCATACTGACACAACTGTGAAGTTTGTGGTGAAAATGACAGAAGAGAAACTAGCGCAAG
CAGAAGCTGCTGGCCTGCATAAAGTTTTTAAACTTCAAACTACTCTTACTTGCAATTCCATGGTACTCTT
TGATCATATGGGATGTCTGAAGAAGTATGAAACTGTGCAAGACATTTTGAAAGAATTCTTTGATTTACGG
TTAAGTTATTATGGTTTACGGAAGGAATGGCTTGTAGGAATGCTGGGAGCAGAATCTACAAAGCTTAATA
ATCAAGCCCGTTTCATTTTAGAGAAGATACAGGGGAAAATTACTATAGAGAATAGGTCAAAGAAAGATTT
GATTCAAATGTTAGTCCA
