[The description below was written by a language model from this plasmid's Addgene catalogue record and the feature table of its GenBank file.]
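Description:
pYLL204 is a mammalian expression plasmid built on the pCS2+ backbone, with a recorded total size of about 9 kb, of which roughly 4.9 kb is insert. It is propagated in E. coli under ampicillin selection and is listed as low copy. The backbone was modified by removing the sequence between the ClaI and XbaI sites of polylinker 1, and the insert was placed between these two sites, both of which remain intact.

The payload is the full-length mouse DNA topoisomerase II beta (Top2b) cDNA carrying an N-terminal HA epitope tag and expressed from the CMV promoter. The cDNA bears a Y814F substitution, introduced by PCR-mediated mutagenesis as a single A-to-T change in the coding sequence. This replaces the active-site tyrosine, the residue through which a type II topoisomerase forms its transient covalent linkage to DNA during strand cleavage, so the encoded protein is expected to be catalytically inactive and unable to form covalent cleavage complexes. The HA tag allows the exogenous protein to be detected or immunoprecipitated separately from endogenous Top2b. Repository quality-control sequencing also found an A253V change, which the record says should not affect function.

The construct serves to express an active-site mutant of Top2b in mammalian cells, presumably as a comparison to the wild-type enzyme. The associated publication concerns proteasomal processing when RNA polymerase II meets a protein roadblock. The available sequence record covers only about 1 kb of the plasmid and annotates just a T7 promoter, so the remaining features are known only from the catalogue fields.
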