Addgene plasmid #53455: pYLL204
Purpose: Expresses active site tyrosine mutated HA-tagged mouse DNA topoisomerase IIbeta Y814F (full length cDNA, in pCS2+ backbone)
Depositing lab: Leroy Liu & Lisa Lyu. Depositing organization: Rutgers, The State University of New Jersey. Publication: Activation of a novel ubiquitin-independent proteasome pathway when RNA polymerase II encounters a protein roadblock. Ban Y, Ho CW, Lin RK, Lyu YL, Liu LF. Mol Cell Biol. 2013 Oct;33(20):4008-16. doi: 10.1128/MCB.00403-13. Epub 2013 Aug 12. PubMed 23938298.
Backbone
  Vector backbone: pCS2+
  Backbone size w/o insert (bp): 4095
  Total vector size (bp): 9045
  Modifications to backbone: DNA sequence deleted between Cla1 and Xba1 in Polylinker 1.
  Vector type: Mammalian Expression
Growth in bacteria
  Bacterial resistance: Ampicillin, 100 μg/mL
  Growth temperature: 37°C
  Growth strain: DH5alpha
  Copy number: Low Copy
Gene/Insert
  Gene/Insert name: HA-tagged Mus musculus topoisomerase (DNA) II beta (Top2b) Y814F (alt names: HA-mTop2bY814F; Top2b Y814F; topoisomerase (DNA) II beta Y814F)
  Species: M. musculus (mouse)
  Insert size (bp): 4873
  Mutation: Y814F
  GenBank ID: NM_009409
  Entrez Gene: Top2b (a.k.a. D230016L12Rik, Top-2)
  Promoter: CMV
  Tag / fusion protein: HA (N terminal on insert)
  Cloning method: Restriction Enzyme; 5′ cloning site Cla1 (not destroyed); 3′ cloning site Xba1 (not destroyed)
  Sequencing primers: 5′ TTGTGGGCAGTAATAACATTAAC; 3′ AATACCCTCAGCACCATTAATC
Terms and licenses: Academic/Nonprofit Terms; Industry Terms: Not Available to Industry
Depositor comments: The Y814F mutation was introduced by PCR-mediated mutagenesis. The PCR primer contains the A to T point mutation at the nucleotide position 2441 of the mouse Top2b cDNA. Addgene QC sequencing found an A253V mutation, it should not effect the function of the plasmid.
How to cite: pYLL204 was a gift from Leroy Liu & Lisa Lyu (Addgene plasmid # 53455 ; http://n2t.net/addgene:53455 ; RRID:Addgene_53455)
